>Addgene plasmid #246587 | pTW334e2b | addgene full sequence | sequence record 490613 | Addgene NGS Result
ATTTTTCTAAATACATTCAAATATGTATCCGCTCATGAGACAATAACCCTGATAAATGCTTCAATAATAT
TGAAAAAGGAAGAGTATGAGGGAAGCGGTGATCGCCGAAGTATCGACTCAACTATCAGAGGTAGTTGGCG
TCATCGAGCGCCATCTCGAACCGACGTTGCTGGCCGTACATTTGTACGGCTCCGCAGTGGATGGCGGCCT
GAAGCCACACAGTGATATTGATTTGCTGGTTACGGTGACCGTAAGGCTTGATGAAACAACGCGGCGAGCT
TTGATCAACGACCTTTTGGAAACTTCGGCTTCCCCTGGAGAGAGCGAGATTCTCCGCGCTGTAGAAGTCA
CCATTGTTGTGCACGACGACATCATTCCGTGGCGTTATCCAGCTAAGCGCGAACTGCAATTTGGAGAATG
GCAGCGCAATGACATTCTTGCAGGTATCTTCGAGCCAGCCACGATCGACATTGATCTGGCTATCTTGCTG
ACAAAAGCAAGAGAACATAGCGTTGCCTTGGTAGGTCCAGCGGCGGAGGAACTCTTTGATCCGGTTCCTG
AACAGGATCTATTTGAGGCGCTAAATGAAACCTTAACGCTATGGAACTCGCCGCCCGACTGGGCTGGAGA
TGAGCGAAATGTAGTGCTTACGTTGTCCCGCATTTGGTACAGCGCAGTAACCGGCAAAATCGCGCCGAAG
GATGTCGCTGCCGACTGGGCAATGGAGCGCCTGCCGGCCCAGTATCAGCCCGTCATACTTGAAGCTAGAC
AGGCTTATCTTGGACAAGAAGAAGATCGCTTGGCCTCGCGCGCAGATCAGTTGGAAGAATTTGTCCACTA
CGTGAAAGGCGAGATCACCAAGGTAGTCGGCAAATAAACGCCATGGGCATTAAAAAATGCCCTCTTGGGT
TATCAAGAGGGTCATTATATTTGCTGAGGAGTGCCGTTAATGCGCAACGCAATTAATGTAAGTTAGCTCA
CTCATTAGGCACAATTCTCATGTTTGACAGCTTATCATCGACTGCACGGTGCACCAATGCTTCTGGCGTC
AGGCAGCCATCGGAAGCTGTGGTATGGCTGTGCAGGTCGTAAATCACTGCATAATTCGTGTCGCTCAAGG
CGCACTCCCGTTCTGGATAATGTTTTTTGCGCCGACATCATAACGGTTCTGGCAAATATTCTGAAATGAG
CTGTTGACAATTAATCATCGGCTCGTATAATGTGTGGAATTGTGAGCGGATAACAATTTCACACAGGAAA
CAGCCAGTCCGTTTAGGTGTTTTCACGAGCACTTCACCAACAACGCGTACAACTAGGAGATATACCATGG
GTATGCAACAGCTCTACCAACCGTTCCGACCACCGTCATCTCCCATTCCAACCCAATTCCGTTCACTCGA
CTCCGCCGGTAAAATCGAAATCCTCGCCGGTCGAATGGCTCTCTGGTTCGAATACGCACCTCTTATCTCT
TCTCTTTACACCGATGGTTTCACTCCTCCAACCATCGAAGAACTCACCGGAATCTCAAGCATCGAACAGA
ACCGTTTAATCGTCGGTGCGCAAGTTCGTGACTCAATTCTTCAATCTATCCATGAACCGGAACTTATTTC
TGCGTTCGACACCGGTGGTGCAGAGCTTCTATACGAAATTCGTCTCCTTAGCACCACGCAGCGTGTTGCA
GCCGCCACATTCATCATTGATCGTAATATTGATTCGAAAGGAGCACAGGATTTGGCACGAGCCATCAAGG
ATTATCCTAACCGTCGTGGAGACGTTGGATGGTTGGATTTTGATTACAACTTACCAGGAGATTGTCTTTC
ATTCTTGTATTACAGGCAGAGCAGAGAGAATAAGAATCCATCGGATCAGAGAACCTCGATGCTTCTACAA
GCATTGGGGGTTGCAGAATCAGAAAAGGCTAAGAACAGGTTGAACACAGAGCTATACGGGGACAAGGAAG
CAGAGAAGGAGAAGGAGAAGAAGAAGAAGGAAGAGGAAGTCAAAGCTATTCGGATTCCAGTGGTGAGGCT
TAAGTTTGGAGAAGTAGCAGAAGCGACCTCGGTGGTAGTTTTACCGGTTTGTAAAGCAGAGGAAGGGGAA
AAGAAGATTCTTGAAGCTCCAATGGAGATCATAGCCGGAGGGGATTTTAAGGTGGTTGAGGCGGAGAAAG
GATGGAAGAGATGGGTAGTGCTTCCGTCGTGGAACCCAGTGGCAGCCATTGGGAAAGGCGGTGTGGCGGT
TTCTTTCAGGGATGATAGAAAAGTGCTGCCTTGGGATGGAAAGGAGGAGCCTTTACTGGTAGTGGCCGAT
AGGGTGAGGAATGTTGTGGAGGCTGATGACGGGTATTATCTCGTGGTGGCTGAGAACGGACTTAAGCTAG
AGAAAGGATCAGATTTGAAGGCGAGAGAGGTGAAGGAGAGTTTAGGGATGGTTGTTTTGGTGGTGAGGCC
GCCAAGAGAAGATGATGATGATTGGCAGACAAGTCATCAGAACTGGGACTGAATTACAAAAATTAGGAGA
TATACATATGATGTCTAATCTGGCGCAGGATTTTCTTGGTGACTTCGGAGCTCGTGACCCTTACCCGGAG
GAGATAGCGAGTCAATTCGGAGATAAAGTGTTGGGATGCCAAAGCACTGAGCACAAGATTTTGATACCAA
ACGCATCTGTTTTGTCTCTCTCCCAGCTTCAGTGTTCCCCTGTTTCGTCTTCACAGCCTCCTTTGTCCGG
CGATGATGCCAGAACTCTCCTCCACAAGGTTTTGGGATGGAGTATAGTGGATAATGAAGCGGGTGGTCTG
AAAATAAGGTGTATGTGGAAAGTGAGGGATTTTGGGTGCGGTGTTGAACTCATAAACAGGATCCATAAGG
TTGCTGAAGCTTCTGGTCATTACCCTTCTCTTCACTTGGAAAGTCCTACCCAAGTTCGAGCTGAACTATT
TACCTCTTCTATCGGAGGGTTGAGCATGAATGATTTCATAATGGCGGCTAAAATAGATGATATCAAGACT
TCTGATCTTTCCCCTAGGAAAAGAGCTTGGGCGTGACGGCTGAAATTAATGAGGAGATATACATATGGTA
TCGAGAATTGCGAATCGAAAGAGCAAAAAGCTCTTGATTGTGAATGAGGATGTTGCTGGTAATTACGACG
ATACCTTCGGTGATGTACAAAAGCAAATTGTTAATTATTTTACATACAAAGCTGTGAGGACGGTTCTTCA
TCAGCTGTACGAAATGAATCCTCCTCAATACACTTGGTTCTATAATCATATCATAACAAACAGACCGACG
GATGGCAAACGTTTCCTCCGTGCCCTCGGCAAGGAGAGTCAGGAGCTTGCAGAAAGAGTGATGATCACGC
GTCTTCACTTGTATGGCAAATGGATCAAGAAATGCGACCATGGGAAGATATACCAGGAAATATCGGATGA
AAACTTGGCGTTGATGCGTGAACGCCTGATGGAGACAGTGATATGGCCTTCCGATGACACAAACTCAAGG
TAATTCAGCTAAGACACTGCACAGGAGATATACATATGATGGCCGCAAACAATAATCCTCAGGGCACTAA
ACCAAACAGTTTAGTTTGTGCAAATTGTGAAGGGGAAGGTTGTGTGGCATGTTCTCAATGCAAAGGAGGT
GGTGTGAATTTGATTGATCATTTCAATGGTCAGTTTAAAGCTGGTGCACTCTGTGCGGAATGCAGAGGTA
AAAAGGAGGTGTTGTGTGGGGACTGCAATGGAGCTGGTTTCATTGGTGGGTTCTTGAGCACCTTCGATGA
GTAGAGTCAGTAGGGCCCTAAAAAAAAACCCCGCCCCTGACAGGGCAGGGTTTTTTTTGGCGAAAAAACC
CCGCTGAAGCGGGGTTTTTTGCGTACATTGGCTCCGTCTAAGAAAGTATAGCCATCACATCTGAAGCTCT
GAGGGCAATGTAGTTGGAACCATCTTTGCCCTTGAAGTCGTTACCAGCATACTTGGAGTAAAGTACTGTG
CTTCCGGTTGATACTGGTAGAGGCGTAATTTTACCTTCCTCGTCTAGGGAACCCGGTCCAACTGCTATCA
CGGTGCCAATAGAAGGCTTCTCTTTGGTAGTCTCGGTTAACAACAACCCTCCAGCTGTTTTCTCCTCCGC
CTCAGCAACCTTAATAAAGACTCGGTCATTCAAAGGTTTGAGATCTTTGATGTCCTCTGTCTCAAGAATG
CCAACAATATCATCTTCCTTGAGGATAAGATGCTTCACATCATTGAACTCCACCTCAGTTCCTGCGTATT
TGGAGTAGATAATTTGTGCTCCAGTAGGGACAGTGATATCAATTTTGTTCTTCCCAATAGTTCTTCCTTC
ACCCACAGCAACGACTTCACCTCCTTGAGGTTTTGATTGAGCAGTGGATGGAAGTAAGATACCACCTAAA
GTCTTCTCCTCTGCCTCCTTGATCTTCACCAAAACTCGATCTCCCAATGGCTTAATTGAAGTATACTTAG
GGGCAACAACAGAGGCCATATGTATATCTCCTTCTTAAAGTTAAACAAAATTATTTCTAGAGGGCAATTG
TTATCCGGTCGACGTCGACCTTAGTATCCGTAACCTGAGTTGTCCATTGGGTTGCCGACGGGAACTGGTT
CAGGTTCCTTGATCTCAACAACAACGCAGTCCGACATCAAGAAAGTCTTTGCAACCGAAGCTGCGTGTTC
CAAGCAACATCTCACAACCTTTGTTGGATCGATGATTCCTGCAGCCATCAAATCCTCGTACTTGCCGGTT
GCAGCATTGTAACCGAATTTCACGTTATCGTTGGAAAGCACCTTCTCGCTAACTACACTTCCATTAACAC
CAGCATTCTTGGCGATTAGTTTTAGGGGGTAACTTAGTGCTCTTTTAACTATATCCGCTCCAACCTTTTC
TTCATCATTATCAAGCGTGGCTTTAATGGCATCAACCTTGGAAGCAAGACGAAGCAGAGTGCAACCACCA
CCAACAACAATACCTTCCTCGACAGCGGCCTTTGTTGCATTAAGAGCATCTTCAACTCTCAACTTCTTCT
CTTTGAGTTCTGTCTCAGTTTGTGCTCCAACCTGAATCACAGCAACTCCACCAGAGAGCTTTGCAATTCT
CTCATTGAGTTTCTCCTTCTCGTAATCTTGCTCCGCTTGCTCAATAAGATTTTTAATCTGTGTAACACGC
TTTTTCACTGCATCCTGTGTGCTTCCATCACCCACTATGGTCGAGGTTTCCTTTGTGAGGACAACCTTTG
AAGCATTACCAAGAACCTCTTTTCCAGCTTTGTCAAGTGAAAGACCAACTTCCTCACGGATCACAGTTGC
TCCAGTTAGAATGGCAATATCATCAAGGTATTGGCTCTTGCGCTCTCCAAACCCTGGAGCTCTGAGAGCT
GCTATCTTCAGTGTACCTCTAAGCTTGTTTACAACAAGAGTCGCTAAAGCTTCTTGTTCAATGTCTTCAG
CAATAATTAATATTGGGTATCCGCCTCTAATTGCATCCTCCAAAACACCAACAAGATCCCTTGCATTGGT
AATTTTCTTGTCAACGAGAAGTAACTTGCAATTGTCGAACTCGACGGACATTTTCTCGCTGTCTGTCACA
AAGTAAGGAGAGATATAACCACGGTCAAATTGCATTCCTTCTACGACGTAGAGGTTGTTCTCGGCACTTT
TACCCTCCTCAAGGGTAACCACACCTTTCCTGCCCACTTTGCTCATTGCTTCAGCAATCATATTTCCAAT
TTCGTCGTTGTTACCCGCACTAACAGCTGCAACATCTGCAAGTTCACTGTCTTCAACCTCCTTAGACATT
TTCTTGAGCTCGGTAACCAAAGCCTTTGCTGTCTTCTCAATACCTCTGGTGATCAAAACAGGGTTTGCAC
CAGCAGCTACCACCTTGACACCCTCAGCGATAAAACCTTGTGCAAGAACAACAGATGTTGTTGTACCGTC
ACCAGCCAAGTCATTGGTTTTGGCAGCCGCTTGCCTCACAAGCTTAGCGCCAATGTTCTCAACCGGGTCT
TCCAACTCAACCTCTCTTGCAACAGTCACACCATCATTAACAATTCGTGGTGATCCATACTTGCTCTCAA
GAACAACATTTCGTCCTTTGGGTCCAAGTGTAACGCCAACAAGATCTGCGAGCTTGTTGACACCAGCTTG
AAGTCTCCTAATGGTAGTCCCATCTTTGTTGAAATGTAATTCCTTTGCTGCCATATGTATATCTCCTTCT
TAAAGTTAAACAAAATTATTTCTAGCTCCTTACACCATGAGGCCCTCAGGAGCAGCAGCAGCAGGAGCCT
TGGGTTTCGGTTTGTCAACAACAATGGCCTGAGTGGTCAGTACCATTCCTGCTACGGAAGCAGCGTTCTG
TAGCGCACATCTTGTCACTTTAGCCGGATCAATCACTCCAGCTTCGAACAGATTCTCGTAAGTATCAGTC
ATTGCGTTGTACCCATTCTCCCAATCGCTGAACATAATCTTTTCCACAACAACTTCTCCTTCAACTCCAG
CGTTCTGAGCAATAAGAGCAGCTGGTGACAGCAATGCCTTTTGTACTATGTCAGCTCCCAAACGTTCATC
AGCATCCTCAAAAGTCTCCTTAATGGCGGGAATAACAGTGGAGAGATGCACCAAAGCAGCACCACCACCT
GGAACTATGCCTTCCTCGATAGCAGCAAATGTTGCGTTCTTTGCATCCTCGATACGAAGCTTACGGTCCT
CAAGCTCAGTTTCAGTTGCTGCTCCGACTTTAATGACAGCAACACCTCCAGATAGCTTCGCAATTCTCTC
AGCGAGCTTCTCTGAGTCATACACAGAATCAGTCTCAAATAGTTCTTTCTTCAGCTGAGCAATCCGAGCT
TGTAATTCGTCCTTGGAAGCTGCATCTGCAATGAGGGTAGTCGAATCTTTGCTAATCGTGACTTTTCGGG
CAATACCCAATTGATCTATGGTTGCGTTTTCAACCAGTAAGCTCATGTCCATGGCTAGGTACTCAGCTCC
TGTCAAGATTGCAATATCTTGAAGCATGGCTTTTCTTCTTTCTCCAAATCCTGGCGCTTTAACGGCAACA
ACATTGAGGACACCACGAAGCTTGTTCACGACAAGGGTAGCTAAGGCTTCACCAGTAACATCCTCTGCAA
TAATCAACAACGGAGCACGAAGCTGAGTGGTCTTCTCCAAAATAGGGATGATGTCTTTGATCGCAGTGAT
CTTCTGATCAGTGATCAATACCCTAGCATTCTCAAACTCAGCTAGTAGTTTCTCAGGGTTTGTAACAAAC
TGAGGCGAGATGTAACCTCTGTCAATCTCCATCCCTTCTTCAACTTCGACCGTGGTTTCAAAAGAAGATG
AAGATTCAATGGACAAAACACCATCAGGTCCAACTTTGTCGATGGCATCAGCAATCATTGACCCTATAAG
GTCATCATTTCCAGCAGAGATAGAAGCCACAGCTCTGATGTCATCACGACCTTTCACGGGCCTAGCTTTC
TTCTGAAGCTCTTCGATCAGACCTTGAACAGTCTTATCAATTCCCCTCTTGAGTGAAACGGGATTCGCAC
CAGAAGTGACGCTCAACAATCCATGTTTGATTATCTCCCGAGCAAGGATAGACGCAGTGGTTGTCCCATC
ACCAGCAGAGTCATTAGTCTTACTCGCAACCTCACGAATAAGCGCTGCACCAGCATTTTCCATGGCATTA
GGTAACTCAATAGCTCTAGCAATGGTGACTCCATCATTCACAACCTTAGGACTTCCAAATTCATCCAACA
CAACATTCCTCCCTCTGGGGCCAAGCGTAAGACCAACACAATCAGCAAGCTTATCAATACCAGCTTGTAG
AGCAGCTCTAGAGTGCTGGTCAAAAGCTATTTCCTTTACATTCATATGTATATCTCCTACTGCACCTATT
GTTGGTGAAGTGCTCGTGAAAACACCTAAACGGACTGGCTGTTTCCTGTGTGAAATTGTTATCCGCTCAC
AATTCCACACATTATACGAGCCGATGATTAATTGTCAACAGCTCATTTCAGAATATTTGCCAGAACCGTT
ATGATGTCGGCGCAAAAAACATTATCCAGAACGGGAGTGCGCCTTGAGCGACACGAATTATGCAGTGATT
TACGACCTGCACAGCCATACCACAGCTTCCGATGGCTGCCTGACGCCAGAAGCATTGGTGCACCGTGCAG
TCGATGATAAGCTGTCAAACATGAGAATTGTGCCTAATGAGTGAGCTAACTTACATTAATTGCGTTGCGC
GACACCATCGAATGGTGCAAAACCTTTCGCGGTATGGCATGATAGCGCCCGGAAGAGAGTCAATTCAGGG
TGGTGAATGTGAAACCAGTAACGTTATACGATGTCGCAGAGTATGCCGGTGTCTCTTATCAGACCGTTTC
CCGCGTGGTGAACCAGGCCAGCCACGTTTCTGCGAAAACGCGGGAAAAAGTGGAAGCGGCGATGGCGGAG
CTGAATTACATTCCCAACCGCGTGGCACAACAACTGGCGGGCAAACAGTCGTTGCTGATTGGCGTTGCCA
CCTCCAGTCTGGCCCTGCACGCGCCGTCGCAAATTGTCGCGGCGATTAAATCTCGCGCCGATCAACTGGG
TGCCAGCGTGGTGGTGTCGATGGTAGAACGAAGCGGCGTCGAAGCCTGTAAAGCGGCGGTGCACAATCTT
CTCGCGCAACGCGTCAGTGGGCTGATCATTAACTATCCGCTGGATGACCAGGATGCCATTGCTGTGGAAG
CTGCCTGCACTAATGTTCCGGCGTTATTTCTTGATGTCTCTGACCAGACACCCATCAACAGTATTATTTT
CTCCCATGAAGACGGTACGCGACTGGGCGTGGAGCATCTGGTCGCATTGGGTCACCAGCAAATCGCGCTG
TTAGCGGGCCCATTAAGTTCTGTCTCGGCGCGTCTGCGTCTGGCTGGCTGGCATAAATATCTCACTCGCA
ATCAAATTCAGCCGATAGCGGAACGGGAAGGCGACTGGAGTGCCATGTCCGGTTTTCAACAAACCATGCA
AATGCTGAATGAGGGCATCGTTCCCACTGCGATGCTGGTTGCCAACGATCAGATGGCGCTGGGCGCAATG
CGCGCCATTACCGAGTCCGGGCTGCGCGTTGGTGCGGATATCTCGGTAGTGGGATACGACGATACCGAAG
ACAGCTCATGTTATATCCCGCCGTTAACCACCATCAAACAGGATTTTCGCCTGCTGGGGCAAACCAGCGT
GGACCGCTTGCTGCAACTCTCTCAGGGCCAGGCGGTGAAGGGCAATCAGCTGTTGCCCGTCTCACTGGTG
AAAAGAAAAACCACCCTGGCGCCCAATACGCAAACCGCCTCTCCCCGCGCGTTGGCCGATTCATTAATGC
AGCTGGCACGACAGGTTTCCCGACTGGAAAGCGGGCAGTGAAGGGTCCCTAAGTCTCCTCAGCAAAACGA
AAGGCCCAGTCTTTCGACTGAGCCTTTCGTTTTATTTGACCGGATGTCCTCTTCCTCCTGGGCTGACTTC
AGGTGCTACATTTGAAGAGATAAATTGCACTGAAATCTAGAGCGGTTCAGTAGAAAAGATCAAAGGATCT
TCTTGAGATCCTTTTTTTCTGCGCGTAATCTTTTGCCCTGTAAACGAAAAAACCACCTGGGGAGGTGGTT
TGATCGAAGGTTAAGTCAGTTGGGGAACTGCTTAACCGTGGTAACTGGCTTTCGCAGAGCACAGCAACCA
AATCTGTCCTTCCAGTGTAGCCGGACTTTGGCGCACACTTCAAGAGCAACCGCGTGTTTAGCTAAACAAA
TCCTCTGCGAACTCCCAGTTACCAATGGCTGCTGCCAGTGGCGTTTTACCGTGCTTTTCCGGGTTGGACT
CAAGTGAACAGTTACCGGATAAGGCGCAGCAGTCGGGCTGAACGGGGAGTTCTTGCTTACAGCCCAGCTT
GGAGCGAACGACCTACACCGAGCCGAGATACCAGTGTGTGAGCTATGAGAAAGCGCCACACTTCCCGTAA
GGGAGAAAGGCGGAACAGGTATCCGGTAAACGGCAGGGTCGGAACAGGAGAGCGCAAGAGGGAGCGACCC
GCCGGAAACGGTGGGGATCTTTAAGTCCTGTCGGGTTTCGCCCGTACTGTCAGATTCATGGTTGAGCCTC
ACGGCTCCCACAGATGCACCGGAAAAGCGTCTGTTTATGTGAACTCTGGCAGGAGGGCGGAGCCTATGGA
AAAACGCCACCGGCGCGGCCCTGCTGTTTTGCCTCACATGTTAGTCCCCTGCTTATCCACGGAATCTGTG
GGTAACTTTGTATGTGTCCGCAGCGCCCGCCGCAGTCTCACGCCCGGAGCGTAGCGACCGAGTGACGGCC
TTAATTTGGCTT
Features (pLannotate 1.2.2; 23 found; start..end, strand, type, name):
     14..85      +  promoter       AmpR promoter: bla
     86..874     +  CDS            aadA: S3AD_ECOLX - Experimental evidence at protein level: Swiss-Prot protein existence level 1. Mediates bacterial resistance to the antibiotics streptomycin and spectinomycin. From Escherichia coli.
    964..985     +  protein_bind   CAP binding site: CAP binding activates transcription in the presence of cAMP. E. coli catabolite activator protein
   1004..1021    +  promoter       tet promoter (fragment): E. coli promoter for tetracycline efflux protein gene
   1194..1222    +  promoter       tac promoter: strong E. coli promoter; hybrid between the trp and lac UV5 promoters
   1230..1246    +  protein_bind   lac operator: The lac repressor binds to the lac operator to inhibit transcription in E. coli. This inhibition can be relieved by adding lactose or isopropyl-β-D-thiogalactopyranoside (IPTG). lac repressor encoded by lacI
   1336..2499    +  CDS            RAF1.2 (fragment): RAF2_ARATH - Experimental evidence at protein level: Swiss-Prot protein existence level 1. Required for assembly or stability of RuBisCO. Acts at a postchaperonin step to fold and/or assemble the large subunit (rbcL) into RuBisCO. RAF1 brackets an rbcL dimer (rbcL(2)), leading to rbcL(8)-RAF1(4) complex formation. In the next step, RBCS displaces RAF1, thus resulting in holoenzyme formation. From Arabidopsis thaliana (Mouse-ear cress).
   2507..3043    +  CDS            ATP1 (fragment): ATP1_ARATH - Also known as PDL1 From Arabidopsis thaliana (Mouse-ear cress).
   3078..3500    +  CDS            RBCX2 (fragment): RBCX2_ARATH - Experimental evidence at protein level: Swiss-Prot protein existence level 1. Chaperone involved in RuBisCO assembly process. From Arabidopsis thaliana (Mouse-ear cress).
   3542..3781    +  CDS            BSD2 (fragment): BSD2_ARATH - Experimental evidence at protein level: Swiss-Prot protein existence level 1. Chloroplast chaperone required for RuBisCo biogenesis and translational regulation of the RuBisCo large subunit (RbcL) (PubMed:29217567). Stabilizes an end-state assembly intermediate of eight RbcL subunits until the small subunits (RBCSs) become available to produce a complete stable RuBisCo complex containing eight small and eight large subunits (PubMed:29217567). From Arabidopsis thaliana (Mouse-ear cress).
   3891..4496    -  CDS            CPN20 (fragment): CH20_ARATH - Also known as CHCPN10, CPN21. Experimental evidence at protein level: Swiss-Prot protein existence level 1. Involved in abscisic acid (ABA) signaling, independently of its co-chaperone role. Acts as negative regulator of the CHLH-WRKY40 coupled ABA signaling pathway, downstream of CHLH and upstream of WRKY40. From Arabidopsis thaliana (Mouse-ear cress).
   4507..4529    -  RBS            RBS: efficient ribosome binding site from bacteriophage T7 gene 10 (Olins and Rangwala, 1989)
   4574..6211    -  CDS            CPN60B1 (fragment): CPNB1_ARATH - Also known as Cpn60-B(3), LEN1. Experimental evidence at protein level: Swiss-Prot protein existence level 1. Binds RuBisCO small and large subunits and is implicated in the assembly of the enzyme oligomer. Involved in protein assisted folding. Required for proper plastid division. From Arabidopsis thaliana (Mouse-ear cress).
   6222..6244    -  RBS            RBS: efficient ribosome binding site from bacteriophage T7 gene 10 (Olins and Rangwala, 1989)
   6263..7891    -  CDS            CPN60A1 (fragment): CPNA1_ARATH - Also known as Cpn60-A(2), SLP. Experimental evidence at protein level: Swiss-Prot protein existence level 1. Binds RuBisCO small and large subunits and is implicated in the assembly of the enzyme oligomer. Involved in protein assisted folding. Required for proper chloroplast development. From Arabidopsis thaliana (Mouse-ear cress).
   7966..7982    -  protein_bind   lac operator: The lac repressor binds to the lac operator to inhibit transcription in E. coli. This inhibition can be relieved by adding lactose or isopropyl-β-D-thiogalactopyranoside (IPTG). lac repressor encoded by lacI
   7990..8018    -  promoter       tac promoter: strong E. coli promoter; hybrid between the trp and lac UV5 promoters
   8191..8208    -  promoter       tet promoter (fragment): E. coli promoter for tetracycline efflux protein gene
   8227..8248    -  protein_bind   CAP binding site: CAP binding activates transcription in the presence of cAMP. E. coli catabolite activator protein
   8261..8338    +  promoter       lacIq promoter: lacI (mutant); In the lacIq allele, a single base change in the promoter boosts expression of the lacI gene about 10-fold.
   8339..9421    +  CDS            lacI: lac repressor; lacI; The lac repressor binds to the lac operator to inhibit transcription in E. coli. This inhibition can be relieved by adding lactose or isopropyl-β-D-thiogalactopyranoside (IPTG).
   9444..9488    -  terminator     rrnB T1 terminator: transcription terminator T1 from the E. coli rrnB gene
   9578..10316   +  rep_origin     CloDF13 ori: Plasmids containing the CloDF13 (CDF) origin of replication can be propagated in E. coli cells that contain additional plasmids with compatible origins.
