[The description below was written by a language model from this plasmid's Addgene catalogue record and pLannotate feature annotations shown in this document.]
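Description:
pTW334e2b is a low-copy bacterial expression plasmid of about 10.4 kb, built by Golden Gate assembly on a CloDF13 (CDF) backbone. It is maintained in E. coli under spectinomycin selection through an aadA gene driven by the bla (AmpR) promoter. Because the CDF origin is compatible with other common replicons, the plasmid can coexist with additional plasmids in the same cell. It also carries lacI under the lacIq promoter, which supplies the repressor for its own inducible promoters.

The payload is a set of Arabidopsis thaliana Rubisco biogenesis factors arranged as two convergent, IPTG-inducible operons, each driven by a tac promoter with a lac operator. The forward operon encodes AtRaf1, then a reading frame that the automated annotation labels ATP1/PDL1 and that by position presumably corresponds to the listed AtRaf2, followed by AtRbcX2 and AtBSD2. The BSD2 copy carries the W108A/L109E double substitution. The reverse-strand operon encodes the chloroplast chaperonin system: Cpn60alpha, Cpn60beta and the co-chaperonin Cpn20, with T7 gene 10 ribosome binding sites annotated ahead of the second and third genes. The plant genes are all annotated as fragments of the full-length proteins; the record does not explain why. An rrnB T1 terminator lies between lacI and the origin.

The stated purpose is sequential knockout of A. thaliana Rubisco assembly factors. That suggests this plasmid is one member of a series in which individual factors are removed or disabled, here BSD2 by mutation, to test their contribution to plant Rubisco assembly in E. coli. The associated work concerns directed evolution of a plant Rubisco chaperone with altered client recognition. The Rubisco subunit genes are not on this plasmid.
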