Addgene plasmid #246587: pTW334e2b
Purpose: sequential knock out of A. thaliana Rubisco assembly factors
Depositing lab: Tina Wang. Depositing organization: University of Wisconsin, Madison. Publication: Directed evolution of a plant Rubisco chaperone with altered client recognition. Li S, Lee B, Lao Y, Lertwiriyapiti S, Huang X, Wang T. Proc Natl Acad Sci U S A. 2025 Sep 16;122(37):e2510701122. doi: 10.1073/pnas.2510701122. Epub 2025 Sep 11. PubMed 40932770.
Backbone
  Vector backbone: cloDF13
  Vector type: Bacterial Expression
Growth in bacteria
  Bacterial resistance: Spectinomycin, 50 μg/mL
  Growth temperature: 37°C
  Growth strain: DH5alpha
  Copy number: Low Copy
Gene/Insert
  Gene/Insert name: AtRaf1, AtRaf2, AtRbcX2, AtBSD2W108A/L109E, AtCpn60alpha, AtCpn60beta, AtCpn20
  Species: A. thaliana (mustard weed)
  Mutation: AtBSD2W108A/L109E
  Entrez Gene: AT3G04550 (a.k.a. AT3G04550, F7O18.2, F7O18_2); CPN60B (a.k.a. AT1G55490, CPN60BETA, Cpn60beta1, LEN1, LESION INITIATION 1, T5A14.11, T5A14_11, chaperonin 60 beta, chaperonin-60beta1); CPN60A (a.k.a. AT2G28000, CH-CPN60A, CHAPERONIN-60ALPHA, CHLOROPLAST CHAPERONIN 60ALPHA, Cpn60alpha1, SCHLEPPERLESS, SLP, T1E2.8, T1E2_8, chaperonin-60alpha, chaperonin-60alpha1); CPN20 (a.k.a. AT5G20720, ATCPN21, CHAPERONIN 10, CHCPN10, CHLOROPLAST CHAPERONIN 10, CPN10, CPN21, T1M15.120, T1M15_120, chaperonin 20); RbcX2 (a.k.a. AT5G19855, AtRbcX2, homologue of cyanobacterial RbcX 2)
  Cloning method: Golden Gate
Terms and licenses: Academic/Nonprofit Terms; Industry Terms: Not Available to Industry
How to cite: pTW334e2b was a gift from Tina Wang (Addgene plasmid # 246587 ; http://n2t.net/addgene:246587 ; RRID:Addgene_246587)
